>Addgene plasmid #11775 | pBS U6 WASp RNAi | addgene partial sequence | sequence record 18461 | M13-F20 5'-TGTAAAACGACGGCCAGT-3'
TGCCCCGGTTAATTTGCATATAATATTTCCTAGTAACTATAGAGGCTTAATGTGCGATAAAAGACAGATA
ATCTGTTCTTTTTAATACTAGCTACATTTTACATGATAGGCTTGGATTTCTATAAGAGATACAAATACTA
AATTATTATTTTAAAAAACAGCACAAAAGGAAACTCACCCTAACTGTAAAGTAATTGTGTGTTTTGAGAC
TATAAATATCCCTTGGAGAAAAGCCTTGTTTGGGAACAGGAGCTGTACTCACGGTACCGTGAGTACAGCT
CCTGTTCCCTTTTTGAATCCTGCAGCCCGGGGGATCCACTAGTT
