[The description below was written by a language model from this plasmid's Addgene catalogue record.]
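Description:
pBS U6 WASp RNAi is a mammalian RNA interference plasmid built on pBS-U6-RNAi-dual-CMV-GFP, a pBluescript-derived backbone of about 3.5 kb. It is maintained in E. coli as a high-copy plasmid under ampicillin selection. No feature table accompanies the record, so the origin of replication and the exact layout of the elements are not itemised. What can be said about the architecture comes from the backbone name and the catalogue fields.

The payload is a roughly 60 bp insert, cloned between ClaI and EcoRI sites that both remain intact. It encodes an RNAi trigger directed against a 21-nucleotide target in the human WAS transcript, which encodes the Wiskott-Aldrich syndrome protein (WASp), a regulator of actin polymerisation in haematopoietic cells. As the vector name indicates, the insert is placed under a U6 promoter. U6 is an RNA polymerase III promoter commonly used to produce short, defined transcripts, such as hairpin RNAs that the cellular machinery processes into siRNAs. The insert length fits a sense-loop-antisense hairpin design, although the record does not describe its structure. The backbone name also points to a separate CMV-driven GFP cassette, which would mark transfected cells by fluorescence, but its presence is not confirmed by any annotated feature. No mammalian selection marker is listed.

The associated publication concerns a multiprotein complex containing WIP, WASp, actin and myosin IIA in activated natural killer cells. This suggests the plasmid was used to knock down endogenous WASp in human cells to test its contribution to that complex.
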