Addgene plasmid #11775: pBS U6 WASp RNAi
Depositing lab: Jack Strominger. Depositing organization: Harvard University. Publication: Formation of a WIP-, WASp-, actin-, and myosin IIA-containing multiprotein complex in activated NK cells and its alteration by KIR inhibitory signaling. Krzewski K, Chen X, Orange JS, Strominger JL. J Cell Biol. 2006 Apr 10. 173(1):121-32. 10.1083/jcb.200509076 PubMed 16606694.
Backbone
  Vector backbone: pBS-U6-RNAi-dual-CMV-GFP
  Backbone manufacturer: Yang Shi's lab (Harvard Medical School)
  Backbone size w/o insert (bp): 3500
  Vector type: Mammalian Expression, RNAi
Growth in bacteria
  Bacterial resistance: Ampicillin, 100 μg/mL
  Growth temperature: 37°C
  Growth strain: DH5alpha
  Copy number: High Copy
Gene/Insert
  Gene/Insert name: WASp RNAi (alt name: WASp)
  Species: H. sapiens (human)
  Insert size (bp): 60
  Entrez Gene: WAS (a.k.a. IMD2, SCNX, THC, THC1, WASP, WASPA)
  Cloning method: Restriction Enzyme; 5′ cloning site ClaI (not destroyed); 3′ cloning site EcoRI (not destroyed)
  Sequencing primers: 5′ M13 forward 20
Resource information
  A portion of this plasmid was derived from a plasmid made by: Dr. Yang Shi (Harvard Medical School) provided the pBS-U6 empty vector.
Terms and licenses: Academic/Nonprofit Terms; Industry Terms: Not Available to Industry
Depositor comments: RNAi directed against this sequence in WASp: GGGAACAGGAGCTGTACTCAC
How to cite: pBS U6 WASp RNAi was a gift from Jack Strominger (Addgene plasmid # 11775 ; http://n2t.net/addgene:11775 ; RRID:Addgene_11775)
